Addgene plasmid #19746: MSCV FLIPi P2G_Thy1.1 Dbl (p53,PTEN)
Depositing lab: Richard Hynes. Depositing organization: Massachusetts Institute of Technology. Publication: A system for Cre-regulated RNA interference in vivo. Stern P, Astrof S, Erkeland SJ, Schustak J, Sharp PA, Hynes RO. Proc Natl Acad Sci U S A. 2008 Sep 16. 105(37):13895-900. 10.1073/pnas.0806907105 PubMed 18779577.
Backbone
  Vector backbone: MSCV FLIPi
  Backbone size w/o insert (bp): 7994
  Vector type: Mammalian Expression, Retroviral, RNAi, Cre/Lox
  Selectable markers: Puromycin
Growth in bacteria
  Bacterial resistance: Ampicillin, 100 μg/mL
  Growth temperature: 30°C
  Growth strain: Stbl3
  Growth instructions: grow in stbl3 cells at 30oC
  Copy number: Unknown
Gene/Insert
  Gene/Insert name: oligo targeting p53 and PTEN
  gRNA/shRNA sequence: none given
  Species: M. musculus (mouse)
  Insert size (bp): 778
  Entrez Gene: Pten (a.k.a. 2310035O07Rik, A130070J02Rik, B430203M17Rik, MMAC1, PTENbeta, TEP1)
  Cloning method: Restriction Enzyme; 5′ cloning site NotI (not destroyed); 3′ cloning site PmeI (not destroyed)
  Sequencing primers: 5′ GFP miR primer (GCTGGAGTTCGTGACCGCC)
Terms and licenses: Academic/Nonprofit Terms; Industry Terms: Not Available to Industry
Depositor comments: Constitutively expresses puromycin-resistance and GFP. Recombines to express surface Thy1.1 and miR30-based RNAi. The miRNA is contained within an artificial intron, and splicing of the intron can boost transgene expression (1.5 to 2-fold). The expression of surface Thy1.1 facilitates antibody-mediated cell sorting. See FLIP vector protocols (PDF from this page) for more information. There are minor discrepancies between the depositor's sequence and Addgene's sequencing results. The mismatches are either coding joints or a sequencing difference between the actual and the published miR30 vector sequence.
How to cite: MSCV FLIPi P2G_Thy1.1 Dbl (p53,PTEN) was a gift from Richard Hynes (Addgene plasmid # 19746 ; http://n2t.net/addgene:19746 ; RRID:Addgene_19746)
