[The description below was written by a language model from this plasmid's Addgene catalogue record and pLannotate feature annotations shown in this document.]
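Description:
MSCV FLIPi P2G_Thy1.1 Dbl (p53,PTEN) is an MSCV-based gammaretroviral vector for Cre-regulated RNA interference in mammalian cells, carrying a double miR30-based hairpin cassette directed against mouse p53 and Pten. The proviral region is bounded by murine embryonic stem cell virus 5′ and 3′ LTRs and includes the MESV Ψ packaging signal and a truncated gag segment, so the genome can be packaged into retroviral particles. No internal promoter is annotated, so expression presumably comes from the 5′ LTR. A WPRE sits upstream of the 3′ LTR to enhance transcript expression. In bacteria the plasmid is maintained by a ColE1/pUC-type origin and selected with ampicillin. Several fragmentary backbone remnants (lacI, lacZα, TcR, rop, bom, env) are also annotated.

The payload is a FLIP cassette built from two incompatible lox pairs, loxN and lox5171, with the members of each pair in opposing orientation. In the unrecombined state the sense-oriented unit encodes puromycin resistance joined through an F2A peptide to EGFP, so transduced cells can be drug-selected and are green. Downstream, on the opposite strand, lie the Thy1.1 (CD90.1) coding sequence and two tandem sets of miR-30a 5′ and 3′ flanking sequences, which frame the two hairpins. These are silent while inverted. According to the depositor, Cre recombination switches the vector to express surface Thy1.1 and the miR30-based RNAi. The arrangement of the sites is consistent with inversion of the cassette followed by excision of the puromycin–GFP unit. The depositor also states that the miRNAs sit in an artificial intron whose splicing modestly boosts transgene expression, and that Thy1.1 allows antibody-mediated sorting of recombined cells. The hairpin sequences themselves are not given in the record. The depositor notes minor mismatches between the supplied sequence and repository sequencing.
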