Features (pLannotate 1.2.2; 29 found; start..end, strand, type, name):
    580..921     +  misc_feature   MESV Ψ: packaging signal of murine embryonic stem cell virus
    988..1404    +  CDS            gag (truncated): truncated Moloney murine leukemia virus (MMLV) gag gene lacking the start codon
   1417..1450    +  protein_bind   loxN: Cre-mediated recombination occurs in the 8-bp core sequence (GTATACCT). loxN sites are compatible with each other, but incompatible with loxP or lox2272 sites. Cre recombinase
   1473..2063    +  CDS            PuroR (fragment): puromycin N-acetyltransferase; pac from Streptomyces; confers resistance to puromycin
   2085..2150    +  CDS            F2A: 2A peptide from foot-and-mouth disease virus polyprotein Eukaryotic ribosomes fail to insert a peptide bond between the Gly and Pro residues, yielding separate polypeptides.
   2166..2882    +  CDS            EGFP: EGFP is a basic (constitutively fluorescent) green fluorescent protein published in 1996, derived from Aequorea victoria. It is reported to be a rapidly-maturing weak dimer with moderate acid sensitivity.
   2896..2927    +  protein_bind   lox5171 (fragment): Cre-mediated recombination occurs in the 8-bp core sequence (GTACACAT). lox5171 sites are compatible with each other, but incompatible with loxP or loxN sites (Lee and Saito, 1988). Cre recombinase
   2997..3109    -  ncRNA          3' miR-30a: sequence downstream of the 71-nt precursor of the human miR-30a microRNA (Zeng et al., 2002) miRNA
   3221..3314    -  ncRNA          5' miR-30a: sequence upstream of the 71-nt precursor of the human miR-30a microRNA (Zeng et al., 2002) miRNA
   3388..3500    -  ncRNA          3' miR-30a: sequence downstream of the 71-nt precursor of the human miR-30a microRNA (Zeng et al., 2002) miRNA
   3612..3705    -  ncRNA          5' miR-30a: sequence upstream of the 71-nt precursor of the human miR-30a microRNA (Zeng et al., 2002) miRNA
   3779..4267    -  CDS            Thy1.1: mouse GPI-anchored cell surface glycoprotein of the immunoglobulin superfamily This allele of Thy1 is also known as CD90.1.
   4281..4314    -  protein_bind   loxN: Cre-mediated recombination occurs in the 8-bp core sequence (GTATACCT). loxN sites are compatible with each other, but incompatible with loxP or lox2272 sites. Cre recombinase
   4361..4394    -  protein_bind   lox5171: Cre-mediated recombination occurs in the 8-bp core sequence (GTACACAT). lox5171 sites are compatible with each other, but incompatible with loxP or loxN sites (Lee and Saito, 1988). Cre recombinase
   4440..5028    +  misc_feature   WPRE: woodchuck hepatitis virus posttranscriptional regulatory element
   5085..5600    +  LTR            3' LTR: 3' long terminal repeat from murine embryonic stem cell virus
   5793..5809    -  protein_bind   lac operator: The lac repressor binds to the lac operator to inhibit transcription in E. coli. This inhibition can be relieved by adding lactose or isopropyl-β-D-thiogalactopyranoside (IPTG). lac repressor encoded by lacI
   5817..5847    -  promoter       lac promoter: promoter for the E. coli lac operon
   5862..5883    -  protein_bind   CAP binding site: CAP binding activates transcription in the presence of cAMP. E. coli catabolite activator protein
   5896..5988    -  CDS            lacI (fragment): lac repressor; lacI; The lac repressor binds to the lac operator to inhibit transcription in E. coli. This inhibition can be relieved by adding lactose or isopropyl-β-D-thiogalactopyranoside (IPTG).
   6171..6759    -  rep_origin     ori: high-copy-number ColE1/pMB1/pBR322/pUC origin of replication
   6930..7790    -  CDS            AmpR: β-lactamase; bla; confers resistance to ampicillin, carbenicillin, and related antibiotics
   7791..7895    -  promoter       AmpR promoter: bla
   7990..8025    +  CDS            rop (fragment): Rop protein, which maintains plasmids at low copy number; rop
   8127..8226    +  misc_feature   bom (fragment): basis of mobility region from pBR322
   8232..8381    -  CDS            lacZα (fragment): LacZα fragment of β-galactosidase; lacZ fragment
   8385..8630    -  CDS            TcR (fragment): tetracycline efflux protein; tet; confers resistance to tetracycline
   8631..8729    +  CDS            env (fragment): murine leukemia virus gPr80 envelope polyprotein precursor; env; proteolytically cleaved into gp70SU and p15TM subunits
   8771..516     +  LTR            5' LTR (across the origin): 5' long terminal repeat from murine embryonic stem cell virus
>Addgene plasmid #19746 | MSCV FLIPi P2G_Thy1.1 Dbl (p53,PTEN) | depositor full sequence | sequence record 9353 | Author sequence
TGAAAGACCCCACCTGTAGGTTTGGCAAGCTAGCTTAAGTAACGCCATTTTGCAAGGCATGGAAAATACA
TAACTGAGAATAGAGAAGTTCAGATCAAGGTTAGGAACAGAGAGACAGCAGAATATGGGCCAAACAGGAT
ATCTGTGGTAAGCAGTTCCTGCCCCGGCTCAGGGCCAAGAACAGATGGTCCCCAGATGCGGTCCCGCCCT
CAGCAGTTTCTAGAGAACCATCAGATGTTTCCAGGGTGCCCCAAGGACCTGAAAATGACCCTGTGCCTTA
TTTGAACTAACCAATCAGTTCGCTTCTCGCTTCTGTTCGCGCGCTTCTGCTCCCCGAGCTCAATAAAAGA
GCCCACAACCCCTCACTCGGCGCGCCAGTCCTCCGATAGACTGCGTCGCCCGGGTACCCGTATTCCCAAT
AAAGCCTCTTGCTGTTTGCATCCGAATCGTGGACTCGCTGATCCTTGGGAGGGTCTCCTCAGATTGATTG
ACTGCCCACCTCGGGGGTCTTTCATTTGGAGGTTCCACCGAGATTTGGAGACCCCTGCCTAGGGACCACC
GACCCCCCCGCCGGGAGGTAAGCTGGCCAGCGGTCGTTTCGTGTCTGTCTCTGTCTTTGTGCGTGTTTGT
GCCGGCATCTAATGTTTGCGCCTGCGTCTGTACTAGTTAGCTAACTAGCTCTGTATCTGGCGGACCCGTG
GTGGAACTGACGAGTTCTGAACACCCGGCCGCAACCCTGGGAGACGTCCCAGGGACTTTGGGGGCCGTTT
TTGTGGCCCGACCTGAGGAAGGGAGTCGATGTGGAATCCGACCCCGTCAGGATATGTGGTTCTGGTAGGA
GACGAGAACCTAAAACAGTTCCCGCCTCCGTCTGAATTTTTGCTTTCGGTTTGGAACCGAAGCCGCGCGT
CTTGTCTGCTGCAGCGCTGCAGCATCGTTCTGTGTTGTCTCTGTCTGACTGTGTTTCTGTATTTGTCTGA
AAATTAGGGCCAGACTGTTACCACTCCCTTAAGTTTGACCTTAGGTCACTGGAAAGATGTCGAGCGGATC
GCTCACAACCAGTCGGTAGATGTCAAGAAGAGACGTTGGGTTACCTTCTGCTCTGCAGAATGGCCAACCT
TTAACGTCGGATGGCCGCGAGACGGCACCTTTAACCGAGACCTCATCACCCAGGTTAAGATCAAGGTCTT
TTCACCTGGCCCGCATGGACACCCAGACCAGGTCCCCTACATCGTGACCTGGGAAGCCTTGGCTTTTGAC
CCCCCTCCCTGGGTCAAGCCCTTTGTACACCCTAAGCCTCCGCCTCCTCTTCCTCCATCCGCCCCGTCTC
TCCCCCTTGAACCTCCTCGTTCGACCCCGCCTCGATCCTCCCTTTATCCAGCCCTCACTCCTTCTCTAGG
CGCCGGAATTAGATCCATAACTTCGTATAGGATACCTTATACGAAGTTATCTCAGGTACCGCCACCATGG
TGGAGTACAAGCCCACGGTGCGCCTCGCCACCCGCGACGACGTCCCCAGGGCCGTACGCACCCTCGCCGC
CGCGTTCGCCGACTACCCCGCCACGCGCCACACCGTCGATCCGGACCGCCACATCGAGCGGGTCACCGAG
CTGCAAGAACTCTTCCTCACGCGCGTCGGGCTCGACATCGGCAAGGTGTGGGTCGCGGACGACGGCGCCG
CGGTGGCGGTCTGGACCACGCCGGAGAGCGTCGAAGCGGGGGCGGTGTTCGCCGAGATCGGCCCGCGCAT
GGCCGAGTTGAGCGGTTCCCGGCTGGCCGCGCAGCAACAGATGGAAGGCCTCCTGGCGCCGCACCGGCCC
AAGGAGCCCGCGTGGTTCCTGGCCACCGTCGGCGTCTCGCCCGACCACCAGGGCAAGGGTCTGGGCAGCG
CCGTCGTGCTCCCCGGAGTGGAGGCGGCCGAGCGCGCCGGGGTGCCCGCCTTCCTGGAGACCTCCGCGCC
CCGCAACCTCCCCTTCTACGAGCGGCTCGGCTTCACCGTCACCGCCGACGTCGAGGTGCCCGAAGGACCG
CGCACCTGGTGCATGACCCGCAAGCCCGGTGCCAAACAGAAAATTGTGGCACCAGTGAAACAGACTTTGA
ATTTTGACCTTCTCAAGTTGGCGGGAGACGTCGAGTCCAACCCTGGGCCCGGCCCGGTCGCCACCATGGT
GAGCAAGGGCGAGGAGCTGTTCACCGGGGTGGTGCCCATCCTGGTCGAGCTGGACGGCGACGTAAACGGC
CACAAGTTCAGCGTGTCCGGCGAGGGCGAGGGCGATGCCACCTACGGCAAGCTGACCCTGAAGTTCATCT
GCACCACCGGCAAGCTGCCCGTGCCCTGGCCCACCCTCGTGACCACCCTGACCTACGGCGTGCAGTGCTT
CAGCCGCTACCCCGACCACATGAAGCAGCACGACTTCTTCAAGTCCGCCATGCCCGAAGGCTACGTCCAG
GAGCGCACCATCTTCTTCAAGGACGACGGCAACTACAAGACCCGCGCCGAGGTGAAGTTCGAGGGCGACA
CCCTGGTGAACCGCATCGAGCTGAAGGGCATCGACTTCAAGGAGGACGGCAACATCCTGGGGCACAAGCT
GGAGTACAACTACAACAGCCACAACGTCTATATCATGGCCGACAAGCAGAAGAACGGCATCAAGGTGAAC
TTCAAGATCCGCCACAACATCGAGGACGGCAGCGTGCAGCTCGCCGACCACTACCAGCAGAACACCCCCA
TCGGCGACGGCCCCGTGCTGCTGCCCGACAACCACTACCTGAGCACCCAGTCCGCCCTGAGCAAAGACCC
CAACGAGAAGCGCGATCACATGGTCCTGCTGGAGTTCGTGACCGCCGCCGGGATCACTCTCGGCATGGAC
GAGCTGTACAAGTAGTCTAGAAGCCATAACTTCGTATAGTACACATTATACGAAGTTTATGCATACCTGG
AGGAAAAAAAAAAGGGGAGAGTCAGGGGTTTAAACGCATTAGTCTTCCAATTGAAAAAAGTGATTTAATT
TATACCATTTTAATTCAGCTTTGTAAAAATGTATCAAAGAGATAGCAAGGTATTCAGTTTTAGTAAACAA
GATAATTGCTCCTAAAGTAGCCCCTTGAATTCCGAGGCAGTAGGCAAGGTGAAACTATACTTTACAAATA
CATCTGTGGCTTCACTATTTGTAAAGTATAGTTTCACCGCGCTCACTGTCAACAGCAATATACCTTCTCG
AGCCTTCTGTTGGGTTAACCTGAAGAAGTAATCCCAGCAAGTGTTTCCAAGATGTGCAGGCAACGATTCT
GTAAAGTACTGAAGCCTCATTCAAACATAGTATATGTGCTGCCGAAGCGAGCACTTAACAAGGCTTGCAT
TTAAACGCATTAGTCTTCCAATTGAAAAAAGTGATTTAATTTATACCATTTTAATTCAGCTTTGTAAAAA
TGTATCAAAGAGATAGCAAGGTATTCAGTTTTAGTAAACAAGATAATTGCTCCTAAAGTAGCCCCTTGAA
TTCCGAGGCAGTAGGCATCCACTACAAGTACATGTGTAATACATCTGTGGCTTCACTATTACACATGTAC
TTGTAGTGGGCGCTCACTGTCAACAGCAATATACCTTCTCGAGCCTTCTGTTGGGTTAACCTGAAGAAGT
AATCCCAGCAAGTGTTTCCAAGATGTGCAGGCAACGATTCTGTAAAGTACTGAAGCCTCATTCAAACATA
GTATATGTGCTGCCGAAGCGAGCACTTAACAAGGCTTGCGGCCGCCCACTCACCTGCAATTGGGCCGCTC
ACAGAGAAATGAAGTCCAGGGCTTGGAGGAGGGAGAGGGAAAGCAGCAGCAGCAGCATCCAGGATGTGTT
CTGAACCAGCAGGCTTATGCCGCCACACTTGACCAGTTTGTCTCTATACACACTGATACTTTTATTGGAG
CTCATGGGATTCGCGCCCGAGACTCGAAGCTCACAAAAGTAGTCGCCCTCATCCTTGGTGGTGAAGTTGG
CTAGGGTAAGGACCTTGATATAGGGCTGGTTGGAGAGGGTGACGCGGGAGCGGTACGTGTGCTCGGGTAT
CCCGAGGGTGCCTGAGAGCACGTGCTTCCTCTTCTCTCGGGTCAGGCTGAACTCATGCTGGATGGAGTTA
TCCTTGGTGTTATTCTCATGGCGGCAGTCCAGGCGAAGGTTTTGGTTCACCAGGCAGGCTGTCAGGCTGG
TCACCTTCTGCCCTCGGGACACCTGCAAGACTGAGAGCAGGAGAGCGACGCTGATGGCTGGGTTCATGGT
GGCGACCGGTATAACTTCGTATAAGGTATCCTATACGAAGTTATCCATTCAGGCTGTGCTAGCATCAATG
GCATGGCACAAAGCTTAGCCATAACTTCGTATAATGTGTACTATACGAAGTTATCCCGGGTTAAACGACC
TGCAGCCAAGCTTATCGATAATTCCCGATAATCAACCTCTGGATTACAAAATTTGTGAAAGATTGACTGG
TATTCTTAACTATGTTGCTCCTTTTACGCTATGTGGATACGCTGCTTTAATGCCTTTGTATCATGCTATT
GCTTCCCGTATGGCTTTCATTTTCTCCTCCTTGTATAAATCCTGGTTGCTGTCTCTTTATGAGGAGTTGT
GGCCCGTTGTCAGGCAACGTGGCGTGGTGTGCACTGTGTTTGCTGACGCAACCCCCACTGGTTGGGGCAT
TGCCACCACCTGTCAGCTCCTTTCCGGGACTTTCGCTTTCCCCCTCCCTATTGCCACGGCGGAACTCATC
GCCGCCTGCCTTGCCCGCTGCTGGACAGGGGCTCGGCTGTTGGGCACTGACAATTCCGTGGTGTTGTCGG
GGAAGCTGACGTCCTTTCCATGGCTGCTCGCCTGTGTTGCCACCTGGATTCTGCGCGGGACGTCCTTCTG
CTACGTCCCTTCGGCCCTCAATCCAGCGGACCTTCCTTCCCGCGGCCTGCTGCCGGCTCTGCGGCCTCTT
CCGCGTCTTCGCCTTCGCCCTCAGACGAGTCGGATCTCCCTTTGGGCCGCCTCCCCGCATCGGGAATTAT
CGATAAAATAAAAGATTTTATTTAGTCTCCAGAAAAAGGGGGGAATGAAAGACCCCACCTGTAGGTTTGG
CAAGCTAGCTTAAGTAACGCCATTTTGCAAGGCATGGAAAATACATAACTGAGAATAGAGAAGTTCAGAT
CAAGGTTAGGAACAGAGAGACAGCAGAATATGGGCCAAACAGGATATCTGTGGTAAGCAGTTCCTGCCCC
GGCTCAGGGCCAAGAACAGATGGTCCCCAGATGCGGTCCCGCCCTCAGCAGTTTCTAGAGAACCATCAGA
TGTTTCCAGGGTGCCCCAAGGACCTGAAAATGACCCTGTGCCTTATTTGAACTAACCAATCAGTTCGCTT
CTCGCTTCTGTTCGCGCGCTTCTGCTCCCCGAGCTCAATAAAAGAGCCCACAACCCCTCACTCGGCGCGC
CAGTCCTCCGATAGACTGCGTCGCCCGGGTACCCGTGTATCCAATAAACCCTCTTGCAGTTGCATCCGAC
TTGTGGTCTCGCTGTTCCTTGGGAGGGTCTCCTCTGAGTGATTGACTACCCGTCAGCGGGGGTCTTTCAT
GGGTAACAGTTTCTTGAAGTTGGAGAACAACATTCTGAGGGTAGGAGTCGAATATTAAGTAATCCTGACT
CAATTAGCCACTGTTTTGAATCCACATACTCCAATACTCCTGAAATAGTTCATTATGGACAGCGCAGAAG
AGCTGGGGAGAATTAATTCGTAATCATGGTCATAGCTGTTTCCTGTGTGAAATTGTTATCCGCTCACAAT
TCCACACAACATACGAGCCGGAAGCATAAAGTGTAAAGCCTGGGGTGCCTAATGAGTGAGCTAACTCACA
TTAATTGCGTTGCGCTCACTGCCCGCTTTCCAGTCGGGAAACCTGTCGTGCCAGCTGCATTAATGAATCG
GCCAACGCGCGGGGAGAGGCGGTTTGCGTATTGGGCGCTCTTCCGCTTCCTCGCTCACTGACTCGCTGCG
CTCGGTCGTTCGGCTGCGGCGAGCGGTATCAGCTCACTCAAAGGCGGTAATACGGTTATCCACAGAATCA
GGGGATAACGCAGGAAAGAACATGTGAGCAAAAGGCCAGCAAAAGGCCAGGAACCGTAAAAAGGCCGCGT
TGCTGGCGTTTTTCCATAGGCTCCGCCCCCCTGACGAGCATCACAAAAATCGACGCTCAAGTCAGAGGTG
GCGAAACCCGACAGGACTATAAAGATACCAGGCGTTTCCCCCTGGAAGCTCCCTCGTGCGCTCTCCTGTT
CCGACCCTGCCGCTTACCGGATACCTGTCCGCCTTTCTCCCTTCGGGAAGCGTGGCGCTTTCTCATAGCT
CACGCTGTAGGTATCTCAGTTCGGTGTAGGTCGTTCGCTCCAAGCTGGGCTGTGTGCACGAACCCCCCGT
TCAGCCCGACCGCTGCGCCTTATCCGGTAACTATCGTCTTGAGTCCAACCCGGTAAGACACGACTTATCG
CCACTGGCAGCAGCCACTGGTAACAGGATTAGCAGAGCGAGGTATGTAGGCGGTGCTACAGAGTTCTTGA
AGTGGTGGCCTAACTACGGCTACACTAGAAGGACAGTATTTGGTATCTGCGCTCTGCTGAAGCCAGTTAC
CTTCGGAAAAAGAGTTGGTAGCTCTTGATCCGGCAAACAAACCACCGCTGGTAGCGGTGGTTTTTTTGTT
TGCAAGCAGCAGATTACGCGCAGAAAAAAAGGATCTCAAGAAGATCCTTTGATCTTTTCTACGGGGTCTG
ACGCTCAGTGGAACGAAAACTCACGTTAAGGGATTTTGGTCATGAGATTATCAAAAAGGATCTTCACCTA
GATCCTTTTAAATTAAAAATGAAGTTTTAAATCAATCTAAAGTATATATGAGTAAACTTGGTCTGACAGT
TACCAATGCTTAATCAGTGAGGCACCTATCTCAGCGATCTGTCTATTTCGTTCATCCATAGTTGCCTGAC
TCCCCGTCGTGTAGATAACTACGATACGGGAGGGCTTACCATCTGGCCCCAGTGCTGCAATGATACCGCG
AGACCCACGCTCACCGGCTCCAGATTTATCAGCAATAAACCAGCCAGCCGGAAGGGCCGAGCGCAGAAGT
GGTCCTGCAACTTTATCCGCCTCCATCCAGTCTATTAATTGTTGCCGGGAAGCTAGAGTAAGTAGTTCGC
CAGTTAATAGTTTGCGCAACGTTGTTGCCATTGCTACAGGCATCGTGGTGTCACGCTCGTCGTTTGGTAT
GGCTTCATTCAGCTCCGGTTCCCAACGATCAAGGCGAGTTACATGATCCCCCATGTTGTGCAAAAAAGCG
GTTAGCTCCTTCGGTCCTCCGATCGTTGTCAGAAGTAAGTTGGCCGCAGTGTTATCACTCATGGTTATGG
CAGCACTGCATAATTCTCTTACTGTCATGCCATCCGTAAGATGCTTTTCTGTGACTGGTGAGTACTCAAC
CAAGTCATTCTGAGAATAGTGTATGCGGCGACCGAGTTGCTCTTGCCCGGCGTCAATACGGGATAATACC
GCGCCACATAGCAGAACTTTAAAAGTGCTCATCATTGGAAAACGTTCTTCGGGGCGAAAACTCTCAAGGA
TCTTACCGCTGTTGAGATCCAGTTCGATGTAACCCACTCGTGCACCCAACTGATCTTCAGCATCTTTTAC
TTTCACCAGCGTTTCTGGGTGAGCAAAAACAGGAAGGCAAAATGCCGCAAAAAAGGGAATAAGGGCGACA
CGGAAATGTTGAATACTCATACTCTTCCTTTTTCAATATTATTGAAGCATTTATCAGGGTTATTGTCTCA
TGAGCGGATACATATTTGAATGTATTTAGAAAAATAAACAAATAGGGGTTCCGCGCACATTTCCCCGAAA
AGTGCCACCTGACGTCTAAGAAACCATTATTATCATGACATTAACCTATAAAAATAGGCGTATCACGAGG
CCCTTTCGTCTCGCGCGTTTCGGTGATGACGGTGAAAACCTCTGACACATGCAGCTCCCGGAGACGGTCA
CAGCTTGTCTGTAAGCGGATGCCGGGAGCAGACAAGCCCGTCAGGGCGCGTCAGCGGGTGTTGGCGGGTG
TCGGGGCTGGCTTAACTATGCGGCATCAGAGCAGATTGTACTGAGAGTGCACCATATGCGGTGTGAAATA
CCGCACAGATGCGTAAGGAGAAAATACCGCATCAGGCGCCATTCGCCATTCAGGCTGCGCAACTGTTGGG
AAGGGCGATCGGTGCGGGCCTCTTCGCTATTACGCCAGCTGGCGAAAGGGGGATGTGCTGCAAGGCGATT
AAGTTGGGTAACGCCAGGGTTTTCCCAGTCACGACGTTGTAAAACGACGGCGCAAGGAAGCAGCCCAGTA
GTAGGTTGAGGCCGTTGAGCACCGCCGCCGCAAGGAATGGTGCATGCAAGGAGATGGCGCCCAACAGTCC
CCCGGCCACGGGGCCTGCCACCATACCCACGCCGAAACAAGCGCTCATGAGCCCGAAGTGGCGAGCCCGA
TCTTCCCCATCGGTGATGTCGGCGATATAGGCGCCAGCAACCGCACCTGTGGCGCCGGTGATGCCGGCCA
CGATGCGTCCGGCGTAGAGGCGATTAGTCCAATTTGTTAAAGACAGGATATCAGTGGTCCAGGCTCTAGT
TTTGACTCAACAATATCACCAGCTGAAGCCTATAGAGTACGAGCCATAGATAAAATAAAAGATTTTATTT
AGTCTCCAGAAAAAGGGGGGAA
