>Addgene plasmid #19746 | MSCV FLIPi P2G_Thy1.1 Dbl (p53,PTEN) | addgene partial sequence | sequence record 25428 | 19746 with EGFP-C
CTGTACAAGTAGTCTAGAAGCCATAACTTCGTATAGTACACATTATACGAAGTTATGTTTATGCATACCT
GGAGGAAAAAAAAAAGGGGAGAGTCAGGGGTTTAAACGCATTAGTCTTCCAATTGAAAAAAGTGATTTAA
TTTATACCATTTTAATTCAGCTTTGTAAAAATGTATCAAAGAGATAGCAAGGTATTCAGTTTTAGTAAAC
AAGATAATTGCTCCTAAAGTAGCCCCTTGAATTCCGAGGCAGTAGGCAAGGTGAAACTATACTTTACAAA
TACATCTGTGGCTTCACTATTTGTAAAGTATAGTTTCACCGCGCTCACTGTCAACAGCAATATACCTTCT
CGAGCCTTCTGTTGGGTTAACCTGAAGAAGTAATCCCAGCAAGTGTTTCCAAGATGTGCAGGCAACGATT
CTGTAAAGTACTGAAGCCTCATTCAACATAGTATATGTGCTGCCGAAGCGAGCACTTAACAAGGCTTGCG
GCCATTTAAACGCATTAGTCTTCCAATTGAAAAAAGTGATTTAATTTATACCATTTTAATTCAGCTTTGT
AAAAATGTATCAAAGAGATAGCAAGGTATTCAGTTTTAGTAAACAAGATAATTGCTCCTAAAGTAGCCCC
TTGAATTCCGAGGCAGTAGGCATCCACTACAAGTACATGTGTAATACATCTGTGGCTTCACTATTACACA
TGTACTTGTAGTGGGCGCTCACTGTCAACAGCAATATACCTTCTCGAGCCTTCTGTTGGG
